>Addgene plasmid #34574 | pcDNA3.1-mArg1-Flag | addgene partial sequence | sequence record 41685 | BGH-rev 5'-TAGAAGGCACAGTCGAGG-3'
TCTAGAGCTCACTTAGGTGGTTTAAGGTAGTCAGTCCCTGGCTTATGGTTACCCTCCCGTTGAGTTCCGA
AACAAGCCAAGGTTAAAGCCACTGCCGTGTTCACAGTACTCTTCACCTCCTCTGCTGTCTTCCCAAGAGT
TGGGTTCACTTCCATGATATCTAGTCCTGAAAGGAGCCCTGTCTTGTAAATTTCTTCTGTGATGTAGAGA
CCTTCTCTGTAAGATAGGCCTCCCAGAACCGGGGTGCCGGTCGCCGGGGTGAATGCTGGGTCCAGCCCAT
CGACATCAAAGCTCAGGTGAATCGGCCTTTTCTTCCTTCCCAGCAGGTAGCTGAAGGTCTCTTCCATCAC
CTTGCCAATCCCCAGCTTGTCTACTTCAGTCATGGAGAAATACTTAATTCCCAGAGTTTTTATTATATAG
TGTTCCCCAGGGTCTACGTCTCGCAAGCCAATGTACACGATGTCTTTGGCAGATATGCAGGGAGTCACCC
AGGAGAATCCTGGTACATCTGGGAACTTTCCTTTCAGTTCCTTCAGGAGAAAGGACACAGGTTGCCCATG
CAGATTCCCAGAGCTGGTTGTCAGGGGAGTGTTGATGTCAGTGTGAGCATCCACCCAAATGACACATAGG
TCAGGGTGGACCCTGGCGTGGCCAGAGATGCTTCCAACTGCCAGACTGTGGTCTCCACCCAGCACCACAC
TGACTCTTCCATTCTTCTGGACCTCTGCCACCACACCAGCCAGCTCTTCATTGGCTTTCCCCACAGACCG
TGGGTTCTTCACAATTTGAAAGGAGCTGTCATTAGGGACATCAACAAAGGCCAGGTCCCCGTGGTCTCTC
ACGTCATACTCTGTTTCTTTAAGTTTTTCCAGCAGACCAGCTTTCCTCAGTGCTGCA
