>Addgene plasmid #34574 | pcDNA3.1-mArg1-Flag | addgene partial sequence | sequence record 42457 | CMV-F 5'-CGCAAATGGGCGGTAGGCGTG-3'
GGCTACTAGAGAACCCACTGCTTACTGGCTTATCGAAATTAATACGACTCACTATAGGGAGACCCAAGCT
GGCTAGCGTTTAAACTTAAGCTTGGTACCGAGCTCGGATCCACTAGTCCAGTGTGGTGGAATTCCACCAT
GGACTACAAGGACGACGATGACAAGAGCTCCAAGCCAAAGTCCTTAGAGATTATCGGAGCGCCTTTCTCA
AAAGGACAGCCTCGAGGAGGGGTAGAGAAAGGCCCTGCAGCACTGAGGAAAGCTGGTCTGCTGGAAAAAC
TTAAAGAAACAGAGTATGACGTGAGAGACCACGGGGACCTGGCCTTTGTTGATGTCCCTAATGACAGCTC
CTTTCAAATTGTGAAGAACCCACGGTCTGTGGGGAAAGCCAATGAAGAGCTGGCTGGTGTGGTGGCAGAG
GTCCAGAAGAATGGAAGAGTCAGTGTGGTGCTGGGTGGAGACCACAGTCTGGCAGTTGGAAGCATCTCTG
GCCACGCCAGGGTCCACCCTGACCTATGTGTCATTTGGGTGGATGCTCACACTGACATCAACACTCCCCT
GACAACCAGCTCTGGGAATCTGCATGGGCAACCTGTGTCCTTTCTCCTGAAGGAACTGAAAGGAAAGTTC
CCAGATGTACCAGGATTCTCCTGGGTGACTCCCTGCATATCTGCCAAAGACATCGTGTACATTGGCTTGC
GAGACGTAGACCCTGGGGAACACTATATAATAAAAACTCTGGGAATTAAGTATTTCTCCATGACTGAAGT
AGACAAGCTGGGGATTGGCAAGGTGATGGAAGAGACCTTCAGCTACCTGCTGGGAAGGAAGAAAAGGCCG
ATTCACCTGAGCTTTGATGTCGATGGGCTGGACCCA
