[The description below was written by a language model from this plasmid's Addgene catalogue record.]
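Description:
pcDNA3.1-mArg1-Flag is a mammalian expression plasmid built on the commercial pcDNA3.1 hygro(+) backbone (about 5.6 kb without the insert). It carries the mouse Arg1 coding sequence, which encodes arginase 1, the enzyme that hydrolyses arginine to ornithine and urea. The plasmid is propagated in E. coli as a high-copy construct under ampicillin selection. For mammalian cells, the backbone provides a hygromycin resistance marker, so the plasmid can be used for transient transfection or for selecting stably expressing populations.

Arg1 expression is driven by the CMV promoter, a strong constitutive promoter active in most commonly used mammalian cell lines. The listed sequencing primers, T7 forward and BGH reverse, fit the standard pcDNA3.1 layout, in which the insert lies between a T7 promoter/priming site and the bovine growth hormone polyadenylation signal that terminates and stabilises the transcript. According to the record, the FLAG epitope is fused to the N terminus of the insert, although the plasmid name places "Flag" after the gene. The tag allows the recombinant protein to be detected or immunoprecipitated with anti-FLAG antibodies and distinguished from endogenous arginase. The insert was introduced by restriction cloning, but the specific sites are not recorded, and the insert size is not given.

The record does not state a specific purpose. The design suits overexpression of tagged mouse arginase 1 in cultured mammalian cells, for example to study its enzymatic activity, localisation, interactions or effects on arginine metabolism. No feature table was supplied, so these details rest on the catalogue fields alone.
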