Addgene plasmid #34574: pcDNA3.1-mArg1-Flag
Depositing lab: Peter Murray. Depositing organization: St. Jude Children's Research Hospital.
Backbone
  Vector backbone: pcDNA3.1 hygro(+)
  Backbone manufacturer: Invitrogen
  Backbone size w/o insert (bp): 5597
  Vector type: Mammalian Expression
  Selectable markers: Hygromycin
Growth in bacteria
  Bacterial resistance: Ampicillin, 100 μg/mL
  Growth temperature: 37°C
  Growth strain: DH5alpha
  Copy number: High Copy
Gene/Insert
  Gene/Insert name: Arg1
  Species: M. musculus (mouse)
  Entrez Gene: Arg1 (a.k.a. AI, Arg-1, PGIF)
  Promoter: CMV
  Tag / fusion protein: FLAG (N terminal on insert)
  Cloning method: Restriction Enzyme; 5′ cloning site none (unknown if destroyed); 3′ cloning site none (unknown if destroyed)
  Sequencing primers: 5′ T7 forward; 3′ BGH_rev
Terms and licenses: Academic/Nonprofit Terms; Industry Terms: Not Available to Industry
How to cite: pcDNA3.1-mArg1-Flag was a gift from Peter Murray (Addgene plasmid # 34574 ; http://n2t.net/addgene:34574 ; RRID:Addgene_34574)
